Addgene plasmid #239545: pKS1614
Purpose: Express truncated VoGES, Idi1, and Erg20WW for synthesis of geraniol in the peroxisome with Venus as peroxisomal marker
Depositing lab: John Dueber. Depositing organization: University of California, Berkeley.
Backbone
  Vector backbone: TMP138
  Backbone manufacturer: Internal
  Vector type: Yeast Expression
  Selectable markers: URA3
Growth in bacteria
  Bacterial resistance: Kanamycin, 50 μg/mL
  Growth temperature: 37°C
  Growth strain: DH5alpha
  Copy number: High Copy
Gene/Insert
  Gene/Insert name: tVoGES-ePTS1
  Species: S. cerevisiae (budding yeast); Valeriana officinalis
  Cloning method: Golden Gate
Terms and licenses: Academic/Nonprofit Terms; Industry Terms: Not Available to Industry
Depositor comments: Additional inserts: 1) ScIdi1p-ePTS1; 2)ScErg20p(F96W_N127W)-ePTS1; 3) Venus-ePTS1 Please note: This plasmid contains a different terminator than ScADH1 Terminator. This difference does not impact plasmid function.
How to cite: pKS1614 was a gift from John Dueber (Addgene plasmid # 239545 ; http://n2t.net/addgene:239545 ; RRID:Addgene_239545)
