[The description below was written by a language model from this plasmid's Addgene catalogue record and pLannotate feature annotations shown in this document.]
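Description:
pKS1614 is a yeast expression plasmid of about 12.2 kb, assembled by Golden Gate cloning on the in-house TMP138 backbone. It installs a short geraniol biosynthetic pathway inside the peroxisome of Saccharomyces cerevisiae. It is propagated in E. coli through a high-copy ColE1/pUC-type origin with kanamycin resistance, and is selected in yeast with the URA3 auxotrophic marker, which can be counterselected with 5-FOA. The feature table shows no yeast replication origin (2μ or CEN/ARS). It does show fragments of the yeast genes GEA2 and TIM9 flanking the expression cassettes and the URA3 marker. These may be homology arms for chromosomal integration, although the record does not say so.

The payload is four expression units in the same orientation, each carrying an enhanced PTS1 (ePTS1) signal that directs import into the peroxisomal matrix. The first encodes a truncated geraniol synthase from Valeriana officinalis (tVoGES). The automated annotation labels this as a fragment of a basil linalool synthase, presumably because the two terpene synthases are similar. The next units encode yeast Idi1, which interconverts IPP and DMAPP, and Erg20 with the F96W and N127W substitutions ("Erg20WW"). Wild-type Erg20 condenses these precursors through geranyl diphosphate to farnesyl diphosphate, and this double mutant is generally used to favour accumulation of geranyl diphosphate, the geraniol synthase substrate. The fourth unit is Venus-ePTS1, annotated as the closely related YPet, which serves as a fluorescent peroxisomal marker.

The promoters are not annotated or stated. The depositor notes that one terminator differs from the expected ScADH1 terminator, with no effect on function. A small predicted yeast ORF annotated between the IDI1 and ERG20 units probably reflects regulatory sequence taken from the yeast genome.
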