Features (pLannotate 1.2.2; 11 found; start..end, strand, type, name):
      8..364     +  CDS            GEA2 (fragment): GEA2_YEAST - Experimental evidence at protein level: Swiss-Prot protein existence level 1. Activates the ARF proteins by exchanging bound GDP for free GTP. Plays a role in maintaining mitochondrial morphology (PubMed:25190516). From Saccharomyces cerevisiae (strain ATCC 204508 / S288c) (Baker's yeast).
   1293..2879    +  CDS            LIS (fragment): LLOS_OCIBA - Experimental evidence at protein level: Swiss-Prot protein existence level 1. Monoterpene synthase that catalyzes the formation of (3R)- linalool from geranyl diphosphate. From Ocimum basilicum (Sweet basil).
   3884..4747    +  CDS            IDI1: IDI1_YEAST - Also known as BOT2. Experimental evidence at protein level: Swiss-Prot protein existence level 1. Catalyzes the 1,3-allylic rearrangement of the homoallylic substrate isopentenyl (IPP) to its highly electrophilic allylic isomer, dimethylallyl diphosphate (DMAPP). From Saccharomyces cerevisiae (strain ATCC 204508 / S288c) (Baker's yeast).
   5137..5466    -  CDS            YL111_YEAST: Protein predicted: Swiss-Prot protein existence level 4. From Saccharomyces cerevisiae (strain ATCC 204508 / S288c) (Baker's yeast).
   5766..6821    +  CDS            ERG20: FPPS_YEAST - Also known as BOT3, FDS1, FPP1. Experimental evidence at protein level: Swiss-Prot protein existence level 1. Catalyzes the sequential condensation of isopentenyl pyrophosphate with the allylic pyrophosphates, dimethylallyl pyrophosphate, and then with the resultant geranylpyrophosphate to the ultimate product farnesyl pyrophosphate. From Saccharomyces cerevisiae (strain ATCC 204508 / S288c) (Baker's yeast).
   7841..8554    +  CDS            YPet: yellow fluorescent protein optimized for FRET with CyPet (Nguyen and Daugherty, 2005)
   8883..9059    +  promoter       URA3 promoter (fragment): S. cerevisiae URA3
   9060..9863    +  CDS            URA3: orotidine-5'-phosphate decarboxylase, required for uracil biosynthesis; S. cerevisiae URA3; yeast auxotrophic marker, counterselectable with 5-fluoroorotic acid (5-FOA)
  10131..10391   +  CDS            TIM9: TIM9_YEAST - Experimental evidence at protein level: Swiss-Prot protein existence level 1. Mitochondrial intermembrane chaperone that participates in the import and insertion of multi-pass transmembrane proteins into the mitochondrial inner membrane. Also required for the transfer of beta- barrel precursors from the TOM complex to the sorting and assembly machinery (SAM complex) of the outer membrane. Acts as a chaperone-like protein that protects the hydrophobic precursors from aggregation and guide them through the mitochondrial intermembrane space. Compared to TIM10, it may have a strong st
  10505..11320   -  CDS            KanR: aminoglycoside phosphotransferase; aph(3')-Ia; confers resistance to kanamycin in bacteria or G418 (Geneticin®) in eukaryotes
  11545..12133   +  rep_origin     ori: high-copy-number ColE1/pMB1/pBR322/pUC origin of replication
>Addgene plasmid #239545 | pKS1614 | addgene full sequence | sequence record 479032 | Addgene NGS Result
GCGGCCGCCAATGCTAAATTCGAGTGAAACACAGGAAGATCAGAAAATCCTCATTTCATCCATATTAACA
ATAATTTCAAATGTTTATTTGCATTATTTGAAACTAGGCAAGACAAGCAACGAAACGTTTTTGAAAATTT
TGAGTATTTTCAATAAATTTGTAGAGGACTCAGATATTGAAAAAAAGCTACAGCAATTAATACTTGATAA
GAAGAGTATTGAGAAGGGCAACGGTTCATCATCTCATGGATCTGCACATGAACAAACACCAGAGTCAAAC
GACGTTGAAATTGAGGCTACTGCGCCAATTGATGACAATACAGACGATGATAACAAACCGAAGTTATCTG
ATGTAGAAAAGGATTAAAGATGCTAAGAGATAGTGATGATATTTCATAAATAATGTAATTCTATATATGT
TAATTACCTTTTTTGCGAGGCATATTTATGGTGAAGGATAAGTTTTGACCATCAAAGAAGGTTAATGTGG
CTGTGGTTTCAGGGTCCATAAAGCCCACATGGATAACATTACCCCTGAATTCGCATCTAGACTGAACTGG
CCGATAATTGCAGACGAACGGTGAGTAAGGAAAGAGTGAGGAACTATCGCATACCTGCATTTAAAGATGC
CGATTTGGGCGCGAATCCTTTATTTTGGCTTCACCCTCATACTATTATCAGGGCCAGAAAAAGGAAGTGT
TTCCCTCCTTCTTGAATTGATGTTACCCTCATAAAGCACGTGGCCTCTTATCGAGAAAGAAATTACCGTC
GCTCGTGATTTGTTTGCAAAAAGAACAAAACTGAAAAAACCCAGACACGCTCGACTTCCTGTCATCCTAT
TGATTGCAGCTTCCAATTTCGTCACACAACAAGGTCCTAGCGACGGCTCACAGGTTTTGTAACAAGCAAT
CGAAGGTTCTGGAATGGCGGGAAAGGGTTTAGTACCACATGCTATGATGCCCACTGTGATCTCCAGAGCA
AAGTTCGTTCGATCGTACTGTTACTCTCTCTCTTTCAAACAGAATTGTCCGAATCGTGTGACAACAACAG
CCTGTTCTCACACACTCTTTTCTTCTAACCAAGGGGGTGGTTTAGTTTAGTAGAACCTCGTGAAACTTAC
ATTTACATATATATAAACTTGCATAAATTGGTCAATGCAAGAAATACATATTTGGTCTTTTCTAATTCGT
AGTTTTTCAAGTTCTTAGATGCTTTCTTTTTCTCTTTTTTACAGATCATCAAGGAAGTAATTATCTACTT
TTTACAACAAATATAAAACAAGATCTATGATCGCTGCCCCATTAGTTAGAGATAACGGTTCAGCATTGAA
CTTCTTCCCACAAGCCCCACAAGTAGAAATCGATGAGTCATCAAGAATAATGGAGTTAGTTGAAGCAACC
AGGAGAACTTTAAGAAATGAATCATCTGATTCTACTGAGAAAATGAGATTGATCGACTCTTTGCAAAGAT
TAGGTTTGAACCATCACTTTGAACAAGATATAAAAGAAATGTTACAGGATTTTGCAAACGAACACAAGAA
TACCAATCAAGATTTGTTCACTACATCTTTGAGATTTAGGTTGTTAAGACACAATGGTTTCAATGTAACA
CCAGACGTCTTCAATAAATTTACCGAGGAAAATGGTAAGTTCAAGGAATCATTAGGTGAGGATACAATCG
GAATATTGTCTTTATACGAAGCCTCTTATTTAGGAGGTAAAGGTGAAGAGATTTTATCTGAGGCTATGAA
GTTTTCTGAATCTAAATTGAGGGAATCTTCTGGACACGTAGCACCACATATCAGAAGGCAAATATTTCAG
TCATTGGAATTGCCAAGGCATTTGAGGATGGCTAGATTAGAATCAAGAAGGTACATCGAAGAAGACTACT
CTAACGAAATCGGAGCCGATTCATCATTATTAGAGTTAGCTAAATTGGATTTCAATTCTGTTCAAGCATT
GCATCAAATGGAATTAACTGAGATTAGTAGATGGTGGAAGCAGTTAGGTTTGTCTGATAAATTACCTTTC
GCAAGAGACAGACCTTTGGAGTGCTTCTTATGGACTGTAGGATTATTACCAGAACCAAAATACTCAGGTT
GCAGAATCGAGTTGGCCAAGACTATTGCTGTTTTGTTGGTTATTGACGACATCTTTGACACCTATGGATC
TTATGATCAGTTGATATTATTTACAAACGCTATAAGACGTTGGGATTTAGACGCCATGGACGAGTTGCCT
GAATATATGAAAATCTGTTACATGGCATTATACAACACTACAAATGAGATATGTTATAAAGTTTTGAAAG
AAAATGGATGGTCTGTATTACCTTACTTAGAGAGAACCTGGATTGACATGGTTGAGGGTTTTATGTTAGA
GGCTAAATGGTTAAACTCAGGTGAGCAACCAAATTTAGAAGCTTATATAGAAAACGGTGTAACCACAGCT
GGATCATACATGGCTCTTGTTCATCTCTTCTTTCTTATAGGTGACGGAGTTAATGATGAAAACGTAAAAT
TGTTATTGGACCCATATCCAAAGTTATTCTCATCTGCCGGTAGAATTTTGAGATTATGGGACGATTTAGG
AACTGCAAAGGAAGAGCAAGAAAGGGGTGACGTATCATCTTCAATCCAATTATACATGAAGGAGAAGAAT
GTTAGGTCAGAATCTGAAGGAAGGGAGGGTATAGTCGAGATTATTTACAATTTGTGGAAAGATATGAATG
GTGAGTTAATTGGTTCTAATGCTTTGCCACAAGCCATTATTGAGACATCTTTTAACATGGCGAGAACTTC
TCAAGTAGTCTACCAACACGAGGATGACACATACTTTTCTTCTGTTGATAATTACGTCCAATCATTGTTC
TTCACACCAGTATCTGTTTCTGTTGGATCCTTGGGAAGAGGTAGAAGATCCAAATTGTAATAACTCGAGT
GGCAGCTTTTGATTAAGCCTTCTAGTCCAAAAAACACGTTTTTTTGTCATTTATTTCATTTTCTTAGAAT
AGTTTAGTTTATTCATTTTATAGTCACGAATGTTTTATGATTCTATATAGGGTTGCAAACAAGCATTTTT
CATTTTATGTTAAAACAATTTCAGGTTTACCTTTTATTCTGCTTGTGGTGACGCGTGTATCCGCCCGCTC
TTTTGGTCACCCATGTATGCTGCCAAACCAGATGTCAACACAGCTACAACGTGTGGAGTGTTTGCTTGGA
TTCTTTAGTAAAAGGGGAAGAACAGTTGGAAGGGCCAAAGTGGAAGTCACAAAACAGTGGTCCTATATAA
AAGAACAAGAAAAAGATTATTTATATACAACTGCGGTCACAAGAAGCAACGCGAGAGAGCACAACACGCT
GTTATCACGCAAACTATGTTTTGACACCGAGCCATAGCCGTGATTGTGCGTCACATTGGGCGATAATGAA
CGCTAAATGACCAACTCCCATCCGTAGGAGCCCCTTAGGGCGTGCCAATAGTTTCACGCGCTTAATGCGA
AGTGCTCGGAACGGACAACTGTGGTCGTTTGGCACCGGGAAAGTGGTACTAGACCGAGAGTTTCGCATTT
GTATGGCAGGACGTTCTGGGAGCTTCGCGTCTAAAGCTTTTTCGGGCGCGAAATGCAGACCAGACCAGAA
CAAAACAACTGACAAGAAGGCGTTTAATTTAATATGTTGTTCACTCGCGCCTGGGCTGTTGTTATTCGGC
TAGATACATACGTGTTTGTGCGTATGTAGTTATATCATATATAAGTATATTAGGATGAGGCGGTGAAAGA
GATTTTTTTTTTTTCGCTTAATTTATTCTTTTCTCTATCTTTTTTCCTACATCTTGTTCAAAAGAGTAGC
AAAAACAACAATCAATACAATAAAATAAGATCTATGACTGCCGACAACAATAGTATGCCCCATGGTGCAG
TATCTAGTTACGCCAAATTAGTGCAAAACCAAACACCTGAAGACATTTTGGAAGAGTTTCCTGAAATTAT
TCCATTACAACAAAGACCTAATACCCGATCTAGTGAAACGTCAAATGACGAAAGCGGAGAAACATGTTTT
TCTGGTCATGATGAGGAGCAAATTAAGTTAATGAATGAAAATTGTATTGTTTTGGATTGGGACGATAATG
CTATTGGTGCCGGTACCAAGAAAGTTTGTCATTTAATGGAAAATATTGAAAAGGGTTTACTACATCGTGC
ATTCTCCGTCTTTATTTTCAATGAACAAGGTGAATTACTTTTACAACAAAGAGCCACTGAAAAAATAACT
TTCCCTGATCTTTGGACTAACACATGCTGCTCTCATCCACTATGTATTGATGACGAATTAGGTTTGAAGG
GTAAGCTAGACGATAAGATTAAGGGCGCTATTACTGCGGCGGTGAGAAAACTAGATCATGAATTAGGTAT
TCCAGAAGATGAAACTAAGACAAGGGGTAAGTTTCACTTTTTAAACAGAATCCATTACATGGCACCAAGC
AATGAACCATGGGGTGAACATGAAATTGATTACATCCTATTTTATAAGATCAACGCTAAAGAAAACTTGA
CTGTCAACCCAAACGTCAATGAAGTTAGAGACTTCAAATGGGTTTCACCAAATGATTTGAAAACTATGTT
TGCTGACCCAAGTTACAAGTTTACGCCTTGGTTTAAGATTATTTGCGAGAATTACTTATTCAACTGGTGG
GAGCAATTAGATGACCTTTCTGAAGTGGAAAATGACAGGCAAATTCATAGAATGCTAGGATCCGGTTCAT
TGGGAAGAGGTAGAAGATCCAAATTGTAATAACTCGAGTGGCATAAAGCAATCTTGATGAGGATAATGAT
TTTTTTTTGAATATACATAAATACTACCGTTTTTCTGCTAGATTTTGTGATGACGTAAATAAGTACATAT
TACTTTTTAAGCCAAGACAAGATTAAGCATTAACTTTACCCTTTTCTTTCTAAGTTTCAATATTAGTTAT
CACTGTTTAAAAGTTATGGCGAGAACGTCGGCGGTTAAAATATATTACCCTGAACGGCTGGATGCACACA
CTGGCTTAAGATGACAACGCACCCATGAACCACACGGTTAGTCCAAAAGGGGCAGTTCAGATTCCAGATG
CGGGAATTAGCTTGCTGCCACCCTCACCTCACTAACGCTGCGGTGTGCGGATACTTCATGCTATTTATAG
ACGCGCGTGTCGGAATCAGCACGCGCAAGAACCAAATGGGAAAATCGGAATGGGTCCAGAACTGCTTTGA
GTGCTGGCTATTGGCGTCTGATTTCCGTTTTGGGAATCCTTTGCCGCGCGCCCCTCTCAAAACTCCGCAC
AAGTCCCAGAAAGCGGGAAAGAAATAAAACGCCACCAAAAAAAAAAAAATAAAAGCCAATCCTCGAAGCG
TGGGTGGTAGGCCCTGGATTATCCCGTACAAGTATTTCTCAGGAGTAAAAAAACCGTTTGTTTTGGAATT
TCCCATTTCGCGGCCACCTACGCCGCTATCTTTGCAACAACTATCTGCGATAACTCAGCAAATTTTGCAT
ATTCGTGTTGCAGTATTGCGATAATGGGAGTCTTACTTCCAACATAACGGCAGAAAGAAATGTGAGAAAA
TTTTGCATCCTTTGCCTCCGTTCAAGTATATAAAGTCGGCATGCTTGATAATCTTTCTTTCCATCCTACA
TTGTTCTAATTATTCTTATTCTCCTTTATTCTTTCCTAACATACCAAGAAATTAATCTTCTGTCATTCGC
TTAAACACTATATCAATAAAGATCTATGGCTTCAGAAAAAGAAATTAGGAGAGAGAGATTCTTGAACGTT
TTCCCTAAATTAGTAGAGGAATTGAACGCATCGCTTTTGGCTTACGGTATGCCTAAGGAAGCATGTGACT
GGTATGCCCACTCATTGAACTACAACACTCCAGGCGGTAAGCTAAATAGAGGTTTGTCCGTTGTGGACAC
GTATGCTATTCTCTCCAACAAGACCGTTGAACAATTGGGGCAAGAAGAATACGAAAAGGTTGCCATTCTA
GGTTGGTGCATTGAGTTGTTGCAGGCTTACTGGTTGGTCGCCGATGATATGATGGACAAGTCCATTACCA
GAAGAGGCCAACCATGTTGGTACAAGGTTCCTGAAGTTGGGGAAATTGCCATCTGGGACGCATTCATGTT
AGAGGCTGCTATCTACAAGCTTTTGAAATCTCACTTCAGAAACGAAAAATACTACATAGATATCACCGAA
TTGTTCCATGAGGTCACCTTCCAAACCGAATTGGGCCAATTGATGGACTTAATCACTGCACCTGAAGACA
AAGTCGACTTGAGTAAGTTCTCCCTAAAGAAGCACTCCTTCATAGTTACTTTCAAGACTGCTTACTATTC
TTTCTACTTGCCTGTCGCATTGGCCATGTACGTTGCCGGTATCACGGATGAAAAGGATTTGAAACAAGCC
AGAGATGTCTTGATTCCATTGGGTGAATACTTCCAAATTCAAGATGACTACTTAGACTGCTTCGGTACCC
CAGAACAGATCGGTAAGATCGGTACAGATATCCAAGATAACAAATGTTCTTGGGTAATCAACAAGGCATT
GGAACTTGCTTCCGCAGAACAAAGAAAGACTTTAGACGAAAATTACGGTAAGAAGGACTCAGTCGCAGAA
GCCAAATGCAAAAAGATTTTCAATGACTTGAAAATTGAACAGCTATACCACGAATATGAAGAGTCTATTG
CCAAGGATTTGAAGGCCAAAATTTCTCAGGTCGATGAGTCTCGTGGCTTCAAAGCTGATGTCTTAACTGC
GTTCTTGAACAAAGTTTACAAGAGAAGCAAAGGATCCGGTTCATTGGGAAGAGGTAGAAGATCCAAATTG
TAATAACTCGAGTGGCGCCAATTGGTGCGGCAATTGATAATAACGAAAATGTCTTTTAATGATCTGGGTA
TAATGAGGAATTTTCCGAACGTTTTTACTTTATATATATATATACATGTAACATATATTCTATACGCTAT
AGAGAAAGGAAATTTTTCAATTAAAAAAAAAATAGAGAAAGAGTTTCACTTCTTGATTATCGCTAACACT
AATGGTTGAAGTACTGCTACTTTAATTTTATGCTGGTTCTGTATGGGCACAGACAACCTAAACGAAGAGG
ATGTCCAATATTTTTTTTAAGGAATAAGGATACTTCAAGACTAGATTCCCCCCTGCATTCCCATCAGAAC
CGTAAACCTTGGCGCTTTCCTTGGGAAGTATTCAAGAAGTGCCTTGTCCGGTTTCTGTGGCTCACAAACC
AGCGCGCCCGATATGGCTTTCTTTTCACTTATGAATGTACCAGTACGGGACAATTAGAACGCTCCTGTAA
CAATCTCTTTGCAAATGTGGGGTTACATTCTAACCATGTCACACTGCTGACGAAATTCAAAGTAAAAAAA
AATGGGACCACGTCTTGAGAACGATAGATTTTCTTTATTTTACATTGAACAGTCGTTGTCTCAGCGCGCT
TTATGTTTTCATTCATACTTCATATTATAAAATAACAAAAGAAGAATTTCATATTCACGCCCAAGAAATC
AGGCTGCTTTCCAAATGCAATTGACACTTCATTAGCCATCACACAAAACTCTTTCTTGCTGGAGCTTCTT
TTAAAAAAGACCTCAGTACACCAAACACGTTACCCGACCTCGTTATTTTACGACAACTATGATAAAATTC
TGAAGAAAAAATAAAAAAATTTTCATACTTCTTGCTTTTATTTAAACCATTGAATGATTTCTTTTGAACA
AAACTACCTGTTTCACCAAAGGAAATAGAAAGAAAAAATCAATTAGAAGAAAACAAAAAACAAAAGATCT
ATGTCTAAAGGTGAAGAATTATTCACTGGTGTTGTCCCAATTTTGGTTGAATTAGATGGTGATGTTAATG
GTCACAAATTTTCTGTCTCCGGTGAAGGTGAAGGTGATGCTACTTACGGTAAATTGACCTTAAAATTGAT
TTGTACTACTGGTAAATTGCCAGTTCCATGGCCAACCTTAGTCACTACTTTAGGTTATGGTTTGCAATGT
TTTGCTAGATACCCAGATCATATGAAACAACATGACTTTTTCAAGTCTGCCATGCCAGAAGGTTATGTTC
AAGAAAGAACTATTTTTTTCAAAGATGACGGTAACTACAAGACCAGAGCTGAAGTCAAGTTTGAAGGTGA
TACCTTAGTTAATAGAATCGAATTAAAAGGTATTGATTTTAAAGAAGGTGGTAACATTTTAGGTCACAAA
TTGGAATACAACTATAACTCTCACAATGTTTACATCACTGCTGACAAACAAAAGAATGGTATCAAAGCTA
ACTTCAAAATTAGACACAACATTGAAGATGGTGGTGTTCAATTAGCTGACCATTATCAACAAAATACTCC
AATTGGTGATGGTCCAGTCTTGTTACCAGACAACCATTACTTATCCTATCAATCTGCCTTATCCAAAGAT
CCAAACGAAAAGAGAGATCACATGGTCTTGTTAGAATTTGTTACTGCTGCTGGTATTACCCATGGTATGG
ATGAATTGTACAAAGGATCCGGTTCATTGGGAAGAGGTAGAAGATCCAAATTGTAATAACTCGAGTGGCA
GTGCTTTTAACTAAGAATTATTAGTCTTTTCTGCTTATTTTTTCATCATAGTTTAGAACACTTTATATTA
ACGAATAGTTTATGAATCTATTTAGGTTTAAAAATTGATACAGTTTTATAAGTTACTTTTTCAAAGACTC
GTGCTGTCTATTGCATAATGCACTGGAAGGGGAAAAAAAAGGTGCACACGCGTGGCTTTTTCTTGAATTT
GCAGTTTGAAAAATGCTGAGCAGTTACAGAGATGTTACGAACCACTAGTGCACTGCAGTACACGGTTTCC
TTGAAATTTTTTTGATTCGGTAATCTCCGAACAGAAGGAAGAACGAAGGAAGGAGCACAGACTTAGATTG
GTATATATACGCATATGTAGTGTTGAAGAAACATGAAATTGCCCAGTATTCTTAACCCAACTGCACAGAA
CAAAAACGTGCAGGAAACGAAGATAAATCATGTCGAAAGCTACATATAAGGAACGTGCTGCTACTCATCC
TAGTCCTGTTGCTGCCAAGCTATTTAATATCATGCACGAAAAGCAAACAAACTTGTGTGCTTCATTGGAT
GTTCGTACCACCAAGGAATTACTGGAGTTAGTTGAAGCATTAGGTCCCAAAATTTGTTTACTAAAAACAC
ATGTGGATATCTTGACTGATTTTTCCATGGAGGGCACAGTTAAGCCGCTAAAGGCATTATCCGCCAAGTA
CAATTTTTTACTCTTCGAGGACAGAAAATTTGCTGACATTGGTAATACAGTCAAATTGCAGTACTCTGCG
GGTGTATACAGAATAGCAGAATGGGCAGACATTACGAATGCACACGGTGTGGTGGGCCCAGGTATTGTTA
GCGGTTTGAAGCAGGCGGCAGAAGAAGTAACAAAGGAACCTAGAGGCCTTTTGATGTTAGCAGAATTGTC
ATGCAAGGGCTCCCTATCTACTGGAGAATATACTAAGGGTACTGTTGACATTGCGAAGAGCGACAAAGAT
TTTGTTATCGGCTTTATTGCTCAAAGAGACATGGGTGGAAGAGATGAAGGTTACGATTGGTTGATTATGA
CACCCGGTGTGGGTTTAGATGACAAGGGAGATGCATTGGGTCAACAGTATAGAACCGTGGATGATGTGGT
TTCTACAGGATCTGACATTATTATTGTTGGAAGAGGACTATTTGCAAAGGGAAGGGATGCTAAGGTAGAG
GGTGAACGTTACAGAAAAGCAGGCTGGGAAGCATATTTGAGAAGATGCGGCCAGCAAAACTAAAAAACTG
TATTATAAGTAAATGCATGTATACTAAACTCACAAATTAGAGCTTCAATTTAATTATATCAGTTATTACC
CGAGTAGAGCACTTGAATCCACTGCCCCGGGAATCTCGGTCGTAATGATTTCTATAATGACGAAAAAAAA
AAAATTGGAAAGAAAAAGCTTCATGGCCTTTATAAAAAGGAACTATCCAATACCTCGCCAGAACCAAGTA
ACAGTATTTTACGGGGCACAAATCAAGAACAATAAGACAGGACTGTAAAGATGGACGCATTGAACTCCAA
AGAACAACAAGAGTTCCAAAAAGTAGTGGAACAAAAGCAAATGAAGGATTTCATGCGTTTGTACTCTAAT
CTGGTAGAAAGATGTTTCACAGACTGTGTCAATGACTTCACAACATCAAAGCTAACCAATAAGGAACAAA
CATGCATCATGAAGTGCTCAGAAAAGTTCTTGAAGCATAGCGAACGTGTAGGGCAGCGTTTCCAAGAACA
AAACGCTGCCTTGGGACAAGGCTTGGGCCGATAAGGTGTACTGGCGTATATATATCTAATTATGTATCTC
TGGTGTAGCCCATTTTTAGCATGTAAATATAAAGACCGAGCGGCCGCGTGTTACAACCAATTAACCAATT
CTGATTAGAAAAACTCATCGAGCATCAAATGAAACTGCAATTTATTCATATCAGGATTATCAATACCATA
TTTTTGAAAAAGCCGTTTCTGTAATGAAGGAGAAAACTCACCGAGGCAGTTCCATAGGATGGCAAGATCC
TGGTATCGGTCTGCGATTCCGACTCGTCCAACATCAATACAACCTATTAATTTCCCCTCGTCAAAAATAA
GGTTATCAAGTGAGAAATCACCATGAGTGACGACTGAATCCGGTGAGAATGGCAAAAGCTTATGCATTTC
TTTCCAGACTTGTTCAACAGGCCAGCCATTACGCTCGTCATCAAAATCACTCGCATCAACCAAACCGTTA
TTCATTCGTGATTGCGCCTGAGCGAGGCGAAATACGCGATCGCTGTTAAAAGGACAATTACAAACAGGAA
TCGAATGCAACCGGCGCAGGAACACTGCCAGCGCATCAACAATATTTTCACCTGAATCAGGATATTCTTC
TAATACCTGGAATGCTGTTTTCCCGGGGATCGCAGTGGTGAGTAACCATGCATCATCAGGAGTACGGATA
AAATGCTTGATGGTCGGAAGAGGCATAAATTCCGTCAGCCAGTTTAGTCTGACCATCTCATCTGTAACAT
CATTGGCAACGCTACCTTTGCCATGTTTCAGAAACAACTCTGGCGCATCGGGCTTCCCATACAATCGATA
GATTGTCGCACCTGATTGCCCGACATTATCGCGAGCCCATTTATACCCATATAAATCAGCATCCATGTTG
GAATTTAATCGCGGCCTGGAGCAAGACGTTTCCCGTTGAATATGGCTCATAACACCCCTTGTATTACTGT
TTATGTAAGCAGACAGTTTTATTGTTCATGATGATATATTTTTATCTTGTGCAATGTAACATCAGAGATT
TTGAGACACAACGTGGCTTTGTTGAATAAATCGAACTTTTGCTGAGTTGAAGGATCAGTCATGACCAAAA
TCCCTTAACGTGAGTTTTCGTTCCACTGAGCGTCAGACCCCGTAGAAAAGATCAAAGGATCTTCTTGAGA
TCCTTTTTTTCTGCGCGTAATCTGCTGCTTGCAAACAAAAAAACCACCGCTACCAGCGGTGGTTTGTTTG
CCGGATCAAGAGCTACCAACTCTTTTTCCGAAGGTAACTGGCTTCAGCAGAGCGCAGATACCAAATACTG
TTCTTCTAGTGTAGCCGTAGTTAGGCCACCACTTCAAGAACTCTGTAGCACCGCCTACATACCTCGCTCT
GCTAATCCTGTTACCAGTGGCTGCTGCCAGTGGCGATAAGTCGTGTCTTACCGGGTTGGACTCAAGACGA
TAGTTACCGGATAAGGCGCAGCGGTCGGGCTGAACGGGGGGTTCGTGCACACAGCCCAGCTTGGAGCGAA
CGACCTACACCGAACTGAGATACCTACAGCGTGAGCTATGAGAAAGCGCCACGCTTCCCGAAGGGAGAAA
GGCGGACAGGTATCCGGTAAGCGGCAGGGTCGGAACAGGAGAGCGCACGAGGGAGCTTCCAGGGGGAAAC
GCCTGGTATCTTTATAGTCCTGTCGGGTTTCGCCACCTCTGACTTGAGCGTCGATTTTTGTGATGCTCGT
CAGGGGGGCGGAGCCTATGGAAAAACGCCAGCAACGCGGCCTTTTTACGGTTCCTGGCCTTTTGCTGGCC
TTTTGCTCACATGTTCTTTCCTGCGTTATCCCCTGATTCTGTGGATAACCGT
